Addgene plasmid #145589: pGBW-m4046805
Purpose: Bacterial Expression plasmid for SARS-CoV-2 endoRNAse
Depositing lab: Ginkgo Bioworks & Benjie Chen. Depositing organization: Ginkgo Bioworks.
Backbone
  Vector backbone: ori-013 - marker | cmR
  Backbone size w/o insert (bp): 1462
  Vector type: Bacterial Expression
Growth in bacteria
  Bacterial resistance: Chloramphenicol, 25 μg/mL
  Growth temperature: 30°C
  Growth strain: DH5alpha
  Copy number: High Copy
Gene/Insert
  Gene/Insert name: SARS-CoV-2 endoRNAse
  Species: Escherichia coli str. K-12 substr. MG1655; Severe acute respiratory syndrome coronavirus 2
  Insert size (bp): 1037
  Mutation: Escherichia coli recode 1
  Entrez Gene: ORF1ab (a.k.a. GU280_gp01)
  Promoter: Promoter | pT7 ; Operator | lacO ; RBS | T7_rbs ; Start Codon | ATG
  Tag / fusion protein: Cleavable TEV;Myc (C terminal on backbone)
  Cloning method: Unknown
Resource information
  A portion of this plasmid was derived from a plasmid made by: GinkgoBioworks
Depositor comments: NCBI Reference Sequence: YP_009725310.1
How to cite: pGBW-m4046805 was a gift from Ginkgo Bioworks & Benjie Chen (Addgene plasmid # 145589 ; http://n2t.net/addgene:145589 ; RRID:Addgene_145589)
