[The description below was written by a language model from this plasmid's Addgene catalogue record and pLannotate feature annotations shown in this document.]
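Description:
pGBW-m4046805 is a compact bacterial expression plasmid of about 2.8 kb for producing the SARS-CoV-2 endoRNAse in Escherichia coli. The minimal backbone (listed as about 1.5 kb without insert) carries little beyond a high-copy ColE1/pUC-type origin of replication and a chloramphenicol acetyltransferase gene driven by its own cat promoter, which provides chloramphenicol selection. A minimal phage lambda t0 terminator lies downstream of the resistance gene.

The payload is a roughly 1 kb coding sequence derived from the viral ORF1ab polyprotein and recoded for E. coli codon usage ("recode 1"). It corresponds to the mature endoribonuclease cleavage product, commonly known as nsp15, as indicated by the depositor's protein reference. The automated annotation recognises this region only as a fragment of the replicase polyprotein, and the functional text attached to that hit describes the 2'-O-methyltransferase. That text is generic to the polyprotein entry and should not be read as identifying the insert, which the catalogue gives as the endoRNAse.

Expression is controlled by a T7 promoter followed directly by a lac operator, with the strong ribosome binding site from T7 gene 10 upstream of the start codon. Transcription therefore requires a host that supplies T7 RNA polymerase, and it is repressed by lac repressor until relieved by IPTG or lactose. No lacI gene is annotated on the plasmid, so the repressor would have to come from the host. The record lists a C-terminal, TEV-cleavable Myc tag contributed by the backbone, useful for detection or capture and later removal, although the feature table does not annotate it separately. The construct is suited to recombinant production of the viral nuclease for biochemical or structural work or for inhibitor studies.
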