Features (pLannotate 1.2.2; 8 found; start..end, strand, type, name):
     20..38      +  promoter       T7 promoter: promoter for bacteriophage T7 RNA polymerase
     39..63      +  protein_bind   lac operator: The lac repressor binds to the lac operator to inhibit transcription in E. coli. This inhibition can be relieved by adding lactose or isopropyl-β-D-thiogalactopyranoside (IPTG). lac repressor encoded by lacI
     78..100     +  RBS            RBS: efficient ribosome binding site from bacteriophage T7 gene 10 (Olins and Rangwala, 1989)
    111..1148    +  CDS            rep (fragment): R1AB_SARS2 - Experimental evidence at protein level: Swiss-Prot protein existence level 1. [2'-O-methyltransferase]: Methyltransferase that mediates mRNA cap 2'-O-ribose methylation to the 5'-cap structure of viral mRNAs. N7-methyl guanosine cap is a prerequisite for binding of nsp16. Therefore plays an essential role in viral mRNAs cap methylation which is essential to evade immune system. From Severe acute respiratory syndrome coronavirus 2 (2019-nCoV) (SARS-CoV-2).
   1316..1904    +  rep_origin     ori: high-copy-number ColE1/pMB1/pBR322/pUC origin of replication
   1912..2009    +  promoter       cat promoter: promoter of the E. coli cat gene encoding chloramphenicol acetyltransferase
   2010..2666    +  CDS            cat: CAT_ECOLX - Experimental evidence at protein level: Swiss-Prot protein existence level 1. This enzyme is an effector of chloramphenicol resistance in bacteria. From Escherichia coli. This protein is used as a marker in many commonly used cloning vectors, such as pACYC184.
   2740..2774    +  terminator     lambda t0 terminator: minimal transcription terminator from phage lambda (Scholtissek and Grosse, 1987)
>Addgene plasmid #145589 | pGBW-m4046805 | depositor full sequence | sequence record 287766 | Full Sequence
GATCTCGATCCCGCGAAATTAATACGACTCACTATAGGGGAATTGTGAGCGGATAACAATTCCCCTCTAG
AAATAATTTTGTTTAACTTTAAGAAGGAGACTCTTCTATGTCCTTAGAAAATGTCGCCTTCAACGTTGTA
AACAAAGGCCACTTTGATGGTCAGCAAGGGGAGGTTCCTGTGTCAATCATTAACAACACTGTATACACAA
AGGTCGACGGCGTTGACGTGGAACTCTTCGAAAATAAAACCACTCTTCCGGTTAACGTTGCATTTGAGCT
ATGGGCGAAACGTAACATCAAACCGGTGCCAGAAGTAAAAATTTTGAACAACCTGGGTGTGGATATCGCT
GCTAATACGGTTATTTGGGACTATAAGAGAGATGCGCCGGCACATATCTCGACCATTGGTGTTTGCAGTA
TGACTGACATCGCTAAAAAACCCACCGAAACCATCTGTGCCCCGCTGACGGTATTCTTCGATGGCCGCGT
CGATGGTCAGGTAGACCTGTTCCGGAACGCACGCAATGGCGTACTGATAACTGAGGGATCTGTGAAGGGC
CTGCAACCGAGCGTTGGTCCGAAACAGGCTAGCCTGAACGGTGTTACCCTGATCGGCGAAGCGGTCAAAA
CTCAGTTTAACTACTATAAGAAAGTGGACGGTGTTGTGCAGCAGCTGCCCGAAACGTACTTCACACAGTC
TCGTAACCTGCAAGAATTTAAACCTCGTTCTCAGATGGAAATCGATTTCCTGGAGCTGGCTATGGACGAG
TTTATCGAACGCTACAAACTAGAAGGCTACGCCTTCGAACACATTGTCTATGGCGACTTCTCCCACAGCC
AGCTGGGTGGACTGCATCTGTTGATAGGTCTTGCGAAACGTTTCAAAGAATCCCCGTTTGAGTTAGAAGA
TTTTATTCCGATGGACTCTACTGTTAAAAATTACTTCATCACCGATGCTCAAACCGGCAGCAGCAAATGC
GTTTGTTCTGTCATCGATCTGCTGCTCGATGACTTCGTGGAAATCATTAAGTCCCAGGATCTGTCTGTTG
TTTCAAAAGTGGTAAAAGTAACTATCGACTATACCGAGATTTCCTTTATGCTGTGGTGCAAGGATGGCCA
CGTTGAAACTTTCTACCCAAAATTGCAGGAGAACCTGTACTTTCAAAGCGAGCAGAAGCTTATTTCCGAA
GAAGATCTCTAACCGGCTTATCGGTCAGTTTCACCTGATTTACGTAAAAACCCGCTTCGGCGGGTTTTTG
CTTTTGGAGGGGCAGAAAGATGAATGACTGTCCACGACGCTATACCCAAAAGAAATTGAGATCCTTTTTT
TCTGCGCGTAATCTGCTGCTTGCAAACAAAAAAACCACCGCTACCAGCGGTGGTTTGTTTGCCGGATCAA
GAGCTACCAACTCTTTTTCCGAAGGTAACTGGCTTCAGCAGAGCGCAGATACCAAATACTGTTCTTCTAG
TGTAGCCGTAGTTAGGCCACCACTTCAAGAACTCTGTAGCACCGCCTACATACCTCGCTCTGCTAATCCT
GTTACCAGTGGCTGCTGCCAGTGGCGATAAGTCGTGTCTTACCGGGTTGGACTCAAGACGATAGTTACCG
GATAAGGCGCAGCGGTCGGGCTGAACGGGGGGTTCGTGCACACAGCCCAGCTTGGAGCGAACGACCTACA
CCGAACTGAGATACCTACAGCGTGAGCTATGAGAAAGCGCCACGCTTCCCGAAGGGAGAAAGGCGGACAG
GTATCCGGTAAGCGGCAGGGTCGGAACAGGAGAGCGCACGAGGGAGCTTCCAGGGGGAAACGCCTGGTAT
CTTTATAGTCCTGTCGGGTTTCGCCACCTCTGACTTGAGCGTCGATTTTTGTGATGCTCGTCAGGGGGGC
GGAGCCTATGGAAATTGATCGGGCACGTAAGAGGTTCCAACTTTCACCATAATGAAATAAGATCACTACC
GGGCGTATTTTTTGAGTTATCGAGATTTTCAGGAGCTAAGGAAGCTAAAATGGAGAAAAAAATCACTGGA
TATACCACCGTTGATATATCCCAATGGCATCGTAAAGAACATTTTGAGGCATTTCAGTCAGTTGCTCAAT
GTACCTATAACCAGACCGTTCAGCTGGATATTACGGCCTTTTTAAAGACCGTAAAGAAAAATAAGCACAA
GTTTTATCCGGCCTTTATTCACATTCTTGCCCGCCTGATGAATGCTCATCCGGAATTTCGTATGGCAATG
AAAGACGGTGAGCTGGTGATATGGGATAGTGTTCACCCTTGTTACACCGTTTTCCATGAGCAAACTGAAA
CGTTTTCATCGCTCTGGAGTGAATACCACGACGATTTCCGGCAGTTTCTACACATATATTCGCAAGATGT
GGCGTGTTACGGTGAAAACCTGGCCTATTTCCCTAAAGGGTTTATTGAGAATATGTTTTTCGTTTCAGCC
AATCCCTGGGTGAGTTTCACCAGTTTTGATTTAAACGTGGCCAATATGGACAACTTCTTCGCCCCCGTTT
TCACCATGGGCAAATATTATACGCAAGGCGACAAGGTGCTGATGCCGCTGGCGATTCAGGTTCATCATGC
CGTTTGTGATGGCTTCCATGTCGGCAGAATGCTTAATGAATTACAACAGTACTGCGATGAGTGGCAGGGC
GGGGCGTAATTTGATATCGAGCTCGCTTGGACTCCTGTTGATAGATCCAGTAATGACCTCAGAACTCCAT
CTGGATTTGTTCAGAACGCTCGGTTGCCGCCGGGCGTTTTTTATTGGT
